Addgene plasmid #196457: AncNeo
Purpose: Expresses Na,K-ATPase (ATP1A1 and ATP1B1 in pFastBac Dual vector) in insect cells
Depositing lab: Susanne Dobler. Depositing organization: Universitaet Hamburg. Publication: Historical Contingency Shapes Toxin Resistance in a Specialist Avian Predator. Mohammadi S, Pradhan S, Hoffmann FG, Herrera-Álvarez S, Deng Y, Eacock A, Dobler S, Storz JF, Rowland HM. bioRxiv 2025.07.04.662692 10.1101/2025.07.04.662692.
Backbone
  Vector backbone: pFastBac Dual
  Backbone manufacturer: Thermo Fisher (Invitrogen)
  Backbone size w/o insert (bp): 5235
  Total vector size (bp): 9101
  Vector type: Insect Expression
Growth in bacteria
  Bacterial resistance: Ampicillin, 100 μg/mL
  Growth temperature: 37°C
  Growth strain: DH5alpha
  Copy number: Unknown
Gene/Insert 1
  Gene/Insert name: ATP1A1
  Species: Ancestral Neoaves
  Insert size (bp): 3090
  Promoter: PH
  Cloning method: Restriction Enzyme; 5′ cloning site unknown (unknown if destroyed); 3′ cloning site unknown (unknown if destroyed)
  Sequencing primers: 5′ ATTCCGGATTATTCATACCGTCCCACCATCG; 3′ GTGGTATGGCTGATTATGATCCTCTAGTACTTCTC
Gene/Insert 2
  Gene/Insert name: ATP1B1
  Species: Ancestral Neoaves
  Insert size (bp): 928
  Promoter: p10
  Cloning method: Restriction Enzyme; 5′ cloning site unknown (unknown if destroyed); 3′ cloning site unknown (unknown if destroyed)
  Sequencing primers: 5′ CGGGTTCCTTCCGGTATTGTCTCCTTC; 3′ ACGGACCTTTAATTCAACCCAACACAATATA
Resource information
  A portion of this plasmid was derived from a plasmid made by: GeneArt Gene Synthesis (Thermo Fisher Scientific)
Terms and licenses: Academic/Nonprofit Terms; Industry Terms: Not Available to Industry
How to cite: AncNeo was a gift from Susanne Dobler (Addgene plasmid # 196457 ; http://n2t.net/addgene:196457 ; RRID:Addgene_196457)
