[The description below was written by a language model from this plasmid's Addgene catalogue record and pLannotate feature annotations shown in this document.]
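Description:
AncNeo is an insect-cell expression construct of about 9.1 kb built on the pFastBac Dual baculovirus donor backbone, carrying both subunits of a Na,K-ATPase whose species is listed as ancestral Neoaves. That label, together with the note that part of the plasmid came from commercial gene synthesis, suggests an inferred ancestral bird sequence rather than a gene cloned from a living species. The plasmid is propagated in E. coli through a high-copy ColE1/pUC-type origin with ampicillin selection (AmpR under its own bla promoter), and it also contains an f1 phage origin.

The payload sits between the Tn7R and Tn7L ends of a mini-Tn7 element, alongside a gentamicin resistance gene driven by the Pc integron promoter. In the standard use of this backbone, the mini-Tn7 segment is transposed into a baculovirus shuttle genome (bacmid) in E. coli, and the resulting recombinant virus delivers the genes to insect cells. Two strong late baculovirus promoters are arranged back to back and fire in opposite directions. The polyhedrin promoter drives the catalytic alpha subunit ATP1A1 (about 3.1 kb), terminated by the SV40 poly(A) signal. The p10 promoter drives the regulatory beta subunit ATP1B1 (about 0.9 kb), terminated by the HSV TK poly(A) signal. Co-expression from one virus allows assembly of the alpha/beta heterodimer that forms the functional pump. The automated annotation matched these reading frames to rabbit and chicken proteins, which reflects closest database homology and not the stated origin. No epitope tags or reporters are annotated. The associated publication concerns toxin resistance in a specialist avian predator, which is consistent with using the recombinant ancestral enzyme in functional studies.
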