Features (pLannotate 1.2.2; 18 found; start..end, strand, type, name):
     81..97      +  CDS            lacZα (fragment): LacZα fragment of β-galactosidase; lacZ fragment
    102..556     +  rep_origin     f1 ori (sequence partly withheld): f1 bacteriophage origin of replication; arrow indicates direction of (+) strand synthesis
    582..686     +  promoter       AmpR promoter: bla
    687..1547    +  CDS            AmpR: β-lactamase; bla; confers resistance to ampicillin, carbenicillin, and related antibiotics
   1718..2306    +  rep_origin     ori: high-copy-number ColE1/pMB1/pBR322/pUC origin of replication
   2492..2543    -  misc_feature   bom (fragment): basis of mobility region from pBR322
   2611..2835    -  mobile_element Tn7R: mini-Tn7 element (right end of the Tn7 transposon) Tn7
   2902..3435    -  CDS            GmR: gentamycin acetyltransferase; aacC1; confers resistance to gentamycin
   3624..3652    -  promoter       Pc promoter: intI1 (promoter lies within the coding sequence); class 1 integron promoter
   3630..3989    -  CDS            YPR2_ECOLX (fragment): Protein predicted: Swiss-Prot protein existence level 4. From Escherichia coli.
   4160..4208    -  polyA_signal   HSV TK poly(A) signal: herpes simplex virus thymidine kinase polyadenylation signal (Cole and Stacy, 1985)
   4282..5196    -  CDS            ATP1B1: AT1B1_CHICK - Experimental evidence at protein level: Swiss-Prot protein existence level 1. This is the non-catalytic component of the active enzyme, which catalyzes the hydrolysis of ATP coupled with the exchange of Na(+) and K(+) ions across the plasma membrane. The beta subunit regulates, through assembly of alpha/beta heterodimers, the number of sodium pumps transported to the plasma membrane. From Gallus gallus (Chicken).
   5216..5325    -  promoter       p10 promoter: baculovirus promoter for expression in insect cells
   5349..5440    +  promoter       polyhedrin promoter: polh from Autographa californica; promoter for the baculovirus polyhedrin gene
   5483..8557    +  CDS            ATP1A1: AT1A1_RABIT - Experimental evidence at protein level: Swiss-Prot protein existence level 1. This is the catalytic component of the active enzyme, which catalyzes the hydrolysis of ATP coupled with the exchange of sodium and potassium ions across the plasma membrane. This action creates the electrochemical gradient of sodium and potassium ions, providing the energy for active transport of various nutrients (By similarity). May contribute to blood-heart barrier properties of endocardial endothelium and may control cardiac performance via endothelial Na(+)/H(+) exchange (PubMed:11738066). From Or
   8584..8667    +  CDS            large T antigen (fragment): large T antigen from SV40 (simian virus 40)
   8690..8824    +  polyA_signal   SV40 poly(A) signal: SV40 polyadenylation signal
   8853..9018    -  mobile_element Tn7L: mini-Tn7 element (left end of the Tn7 transposon) Tn7
>Addgene plasmid #196457 | AncNeo | addgene full sequence | sequence record 393050 | Addgene NGS Result
TTCTCTGTCACAGAATGAAAATTTTTCTGTCATCTCTTCGTTATTAATGTTTGTAATTGACTGAATATCA
ACGCTTATTTGCAGCCTGAATGGCGAATGGG
[124 nt withheld, positions 102-225]
C
[91 nt withheld, positions 227-317]
A
[49 nt withheld, positions 319-367]
CCTTTGACGTTGGAGTCCACGTTCTT
[37 nt withheld, positions 394-430]
ACCCTATCTCGGTCTATTCTTTTGATTTATAAGGGATTTTGCCGATTTCGGCCTATTGGTTAAAAAATGA
GCTGATTTAACAAAAATTTAACGCGAATTTTAACAAAATATTAACGCTTACAATTTAGGTGGCACTTTTC
GGGGAAATGTGCGCGGAACCCCTATTTGTTTATTTTTCTAAATACATTCAAATATGTATCCGCTCATGAG
ACAATAACCCTGATAAATGCTTCAATAATATTGAAAAAGGAAGAGTATGAGTATTCAACATTTCCGTGTC
GCCCTTATTCCCTTTTTTGCGGCATTTTGCCTTCCTGTTTTTGCTCACCCAGAAACGCTGGTGAAAGTAA
AAGATGCTGAAGATCAGTTGGGTGCACGAGTGGGTTACATCGAACTGGATCTCAACAGCGGTAAGATCCT
TGAGAGTTTTCGCCCCGAAGAACGTTTTCCAATGATGAGCACTTTTAAAGTTCTGCTATGTGGCGCGGTA
TTATCCCGTATTGACGCCGGGCAAGAGCAACTCGGTCGCCGCATACACTATTCTCAGAATGACTTGGTTG
AGTACTCACCAGTCACAGAAAAGCATCTTACGGATGGCATGACAGTAAGAGAATTATGCAGTGCTGCCAT
AACCATGAGTGATAACACTGCGGCCAACTTACTTCTGACAACGATCGGAGGACCGAAGGAGCTAACCGCT
TTTTTGCACAACATGGGGGATCATGTAACTCGCCTTGATCGTTGGGAACCGGAGCTGAATGAAGCCATAC
CAAACGACGAGCGTGACACCACGATGCCTGTAGCAATGGCAACAACGTTGCGCAAACTATTAACTGGCGA
ACTACTTACTCTAGCTTCCCGGCAACAATTAATAGACTGGATGGAGGCGGATAAAGTTGCAGGACCACTT
CTGCGCTCGGCCCTTCCGGCTGGCTGGTTTATTGCTGATAAATCTGGAGCCGGTGAGCGTGGGTCTCGCG
GTATCATTGCAGCACTGGGGCCAGATGGTAAGCCCTCCCGTATCGTAGTTATCTACACGACGGGGAGTCA
GGCAACTATGGATGAACGAAATAGACAGATCGCTGAGATAGGTGCCTCACTGATTAAGCATTGGTAACTG
TCAGACCAAGTTTACTCATATATACTTTAGATTGATTTAAAACTTCATTTTTAATTTAAAAGGATCTAGG
TGAAGATCCTTTTTGATAATCTCATGACCAAAATCCCTTAACGTGAGTTTTCGTTCCACTGAGCGTCAGA
CCCCGTAGAAAAGATCAAAGGATCTTCTTGAGATCCTTTTTTTCTGCGCGTAATCTGCTGCTTGCAAACA
AAAAAACCACCGCTACCAGCGGTGGTTTGTTTGCCGGATCAAGAGCTACCAACTCTTTTTCCGAAGGTAA
CTGGCTTCAGCAGAGCGCAGATACCAAATACTGTTCTTCTAGTGTAGCCGTAGTTAGGCCACCACTTCAA
GAACTCTGTAGCACCGCCTACATACCTCGCTCTGCTAATCCTGTTACCAGTGGCTGCTGCCAGTGGCGAT
AAGTCGTGTCTTACCGGGTTGGACTCAAGACGATAGTTACCGGATAAGGCGCAGCGGTCGGGCTGAACGG
GGGGTTCGTGCACACAGCCCAGCTTGGAGCGAACGACCTACACCGAACTGAGATACCTACAGCGTGAGCT
ATGAGAAAGCGCCACGCTTCCCGAAGGGAGAAAGGCGGACAGGTATCCGGTAAGCGGCAGGGTCGGAACA
GGAGAGCGCACGAGGGAGCTTCCAGGGGGAAACGCCTGGTATCTTTATAGTCCTGTCGGGTTTCGCCACC
TCTGACTTGAGCGTCGATTTTTGTGATGCTCGTCAGGGGGGCGGAGCCTATGGAAAAACGCCAGCAACGC
GGCCTTTTTACGGTTCCTGGCCTTTTGCTGGCCTTTTGCTCACATGTTCTTTCCTGCGTTATCCCCTGAT
TCTGTGGATAACCGTATTACCGCCTTTGAGTGAGCTGATACCGCTCGCCGCAGCCGAACGACCGAGCGCA
GCGAGTCAGTGAGCGAGGAAGCGGAAGAGCGCCTGATGCGGTATTTTCTCCTTACGCATCTGTGCGGTAT
TTCACACCGCATAGACCAGCCGCGTAACCTGGCAAAATCGGTTACGGTTGAGTAATAAATGGATGCCCTG
CGTAAGCGGGTGTGGGCGGACAATAAAGTCTTAAACTGAACAAAATAGATCTAAACTATGACAATAAAGT
CTTAAACTAGACAGAATAGTTGTAAACTGAAATCAGTCCAGTTATGCTGTGAAAAAGCATACTGGACTTT
TGTTATGGCTAAAGCAAACTCTTCATTTTCTGAAGTGCAAATTGCCCGTCGTATTAAAGAGGGGCGTGGC
CAAGGGCATGGTAAAGACTATATTCGCGGCGTTGTGACAATTTACCGAACAACTCCGCGGCCGGGAAGCC
GATCTCGGCTTGAACGAATTGTTAGGTGGCGGTACTTGGGTCGATATCAAAGTGCATCACTTCTTCCCGT
ATGCCCAACTTTGTATAGAGAGCCACTGCGGGATCGTCACCGTAATCTGCTTGCACGTAGATCACATAAG
CACCAAGCGCGTTGGCCTCATGCTTGAGGAGATTGATGAGCGCGGTGGCAATGCCCTGCCTCCGGTGCTC
GCCGGAGACTGCGAGATCATAGATATAGATCTCACTACGCGGCTGCTCAAACTTGGGCAGAACGTAAGCC
GCGAGAGCGCCAACAACCGCTTCTTGGTCGAAGGCAGCAAGCGCGATGAATGTCTTACTACGGAGCAAGT
TCCCGAGGTAATCGGAGTCCGGCTGATGTTGGGAGTAGGTGGCTACGTCTCCGAACTCACGACCGAAAAG
ATCAAGAGCAGCCCGCATGGATTTGACTTGGTCAGGGCCGAGCCTACATGTGCGAATGATGCCCATACTT
GAGCCACCTAACTTTGTTTTAGGGCGACTGCCCTGCTGCGTAACATCGTTGCTGCTGCGTAACATCGTTG
CTGCTCCATAACATCAAACATCGACCCACGGCGTAACGCGCTTGCTGCTTGGATGCCCGAGGCATAGACT
GTACAAAAAAACAGTCATAACAAGCCATGAAAACCGCCACTGCGCCGTTACCACCGCTGCGTTCGGTCAA
GGTTCTGGACCAGTTGCGTGAGCGCATACGCTACTTGCATTACAGTTTACGAACCGAACAGGCTTATGTC
AACTGGGTTCGTGCCTTCATCCGTTTCCACGGTGTGCGTCACCCGGCAACCTTGGGCAGCAGCGAAGTCG
AGGCATTTCTGTCCTGGCTGGCGAACGAGCGCAAGGTTTCGGTCTCCACGCATCGTCAGGCATTGGCGGC
CTTGCTGTTCTTCTACGGCAAGGTGCTGTGCACGGATCTGCCCTTGCTTCAGGAGATCGGTAGACCTCGG
CCGTCGCGGCGCTTGCCGGTGGTGCTGACCCCGGATGAAGTGGTTCGCATCCTCGGTTTTCTGGAAGGCG
AGCATCGTTTGTTCGCCCAGGACTCTAGCTATAGTTCTAGTGGTTGGCTACGTACCCGTAGTGGCTATGG
CAGGGCTTGCCGCCCCGACGTTGGCTGCGAGCCCTGGGCCTTCACCCGAACTTGGGGGTTGGGGTGGGGA
AAAGGAAGAAACGCGGGCGTATTGGTCCCAATGGGGTCTCGGTGGGGTATCGACAGAGTGCCAGCCCTGG
GACCGAACCCCGCGTTTATGAACAAACGACCCAACACCCGTGCGTTTTATTCTGTCTTTTTATTGCCGTC
ATAGCGCGGGTTCCTTCCGGTATTGTCTCCTTCCGTGTTTCAGTTAGCCTCCCCCATCTCCCGGTACCTT
AGGAGGACTTGATATCGAACTTGATGTCGAAACGGCCCTGGAAACGGTCCTTGTCGGAGTACTGGATGTT
CTGGCCGTAAGCACGGCACTCGACACGCACTTCCATGTCGTAGGTCAGGTTGGTGAACTGCACAGCCACC
AGAGGTTGCAGGTAACGGGGCTGCAGCAGCTTTCCGTAGTAAGGGTAGTACTGCAGAGCGAAACCAGGGT
AACCGCCCATGCCGTAGTACTCGACGGTGCCGATCTTGTCAGCGTCCTCTTCACGCTTAGCGGTGCAGTG
CACGGGGATCAAGTAGGGGTTGTACTTAGCCATCACTTCAGGAGGCAGGGACTCGTTCACGGGAGCCTTG
GGCTTGAAACCGATGATACGGTTCAGCTTGACCAGGATGCAAGGCTTGCCGTCACGGTAACCGAAGGTGG
GGTCGTTGATACCGGAGCAGTTCTCGAGCCACTCGCGCTTGAACTTGCAGACTTTCTTCTGGCCCTGAGC
GTCGTTGTAGGGACCACGCTCTTTGTAGTCGGTGGGGATGTCGCCGCAGTCCTGGAAGATGATGTTCTCG
GTCTGCTGGTCAGCGGAGTAGTCCTTCAGGAACTTCTCGAGGTTCTTCACGTAGGGCTCGTAGGACTTGG
GGTCAGAAGCGGTGAAGGAGATCTCGGTCTTTTGCACCTGAGGCACTTGGGTCAGTCCAGGAGGAGCCAC
ACGGTCTTGGTACTTGGGCTCGAACTCGGACACGGTCAGCAGCATCACTTGGATGGTGCCGATGAAGATA
CCAGCCAGGCAACCGTAGAAGATCACGTAGAACAGCAGGATCTTGAACCAGGAACCACCGGTACGACCCA
GCAGCTCTTTCTTCTCGGAGTTCCAGATGAACTTCTTCCAGTTGCCGTCGCCGTCTTTAGCCTTGCCACG
AGCCATGATCAAGTCTTCGTCGAGTGATTGTAAATAAAATGTAATTTACAGTATAGTATTTTAATTAATA
TACAAATGATTTGATAATAATTCTTATTTAACTATAATATATTGTGTTGGGTTGAATTAAAGGTCCGTAT
ACTCCGGAATATTAATAGATCATGGAGATAATTAAAATGATAACCATCTCGCAAATAAATAAGTATTTTA
CTGTTTTCGTAACAGTTTTGTAATAAAAAAACCTATAAATATTCCGGATTATTCATACCGTCCCACCATC
GGGCGCGGATCCATGGGCAAAGGTGCTGGTCGTGATAAGTACGAGCCCACCGCTACCTCTGAGCACGGTG
CTAAGAAGAAGAAAAAGGGCAAGAAAGAACGCGAGCGCGACATGGACGAGCTGAAGAAAGAAGTCTCCAT
GGACGACCACAAGCTGTCCCTCGACGAGCTGCACCGTAAATACGGCACCGACCTGTCTCGTGGACTGACC
TCTGCTCGTGCTGCTGAGATCTTGGCTCGTGACGGTCCCAACACTCTGACCCCTCCACCTACTACTCCCG
AGTGGGTCAAGTTCTGCCGTCAGCTGTTCGGTGGTTTCTCCCTGCTGCTGTGGATCGGTGCTATCCTGTG
CTTCCTGGCTTACGGTATCCAGTCCGTGATGGAAGAGGAACCCAACAACGACAACCTGTACCTGGGTGTC
GTGCTGGCTGCTGTCGTGATTATTACCGGTTGCTTCTCCTACTACCAAGAGGCCAAGTCCTCCAAGATCA
TGGAATCCTTCAAGAACATGGTGCCCCAGCAGGCTCTGGTCGTGCGTAACGGCGAGAAGATGTCCATCAA
CGCTGAGGGTGTCGTCGTGGGCGACCTGGTTGAAGTGAAAGGTGGCGACCGCATCCCCGCTGACCTGCGT
ATCATTTCCGCTCACGGTTGCAAGGTGGACAACTCCTCTCTGACCGGCGAATCCGAGCCTCAGACTCGTT
CTCCCGACTTCTCCAACGAGAACCCTCTGGAAACCCGCAACATTGCTTTCTTCTCCACCAACTGCGTCGA
GGGCACCGCTAGGGGTATCGTGATCTCTACTGGCGACCGTACCGTGATGGGTCGTATCGCTTCTCTGGCT
TCCGGCCTGGAAGGTGGCAAGACCCCTATCGCTATGGAAATCGAGCACTTCATCCACCTGATTACCGGTG
TCGCTGTGTTCCTGGGCGTGTCCTTCTTCATCCTGTCTCTGATCCTCGAGTACACCTGGCTCGAGGCTGT
GATCTTCCTGATCGGTATCATCGTGGCTAACGTGCCCGAGGGACTGCTGGCTACTGTGACTGTGTGCCTG
ACTCTGACCGCTAAGCGTATGGCTCGCAAGAACTGCCTGGTCAAGAACCTGGAAGCTGTGGAAACCCTGG
GTTCCACCTCCACCATCTGCTCCGACAAGACCGGTACACTGACCCAGAACCGTATGACCGTGGCTCACAT
GTGGTTCGACAACCAGATCCACGAGGCTGACACCACCGAGAACCAGTCCGGTGCTTCCTTCGACAAGTCC
TCTGCTACCTGGACCGCTTTGTCCCGTGTGGCTGGACTGTGTAACCGTGCCGTGTTCCAGGCTAATCAAG
AGAACGTGCCCATCCTGAAGCGTGCTGTTGCTGGCGACGCTTCCGAATCCGCTCTGCTGAAGTGCATCGA
GCTGTGCTGCGGTTCCGTGAAAGAGATGCGCGAGCGTTACCCCAAGGTGGTCGAGATCCCTTTCAACAGC
ACCAACAAGTACCAGCTGTCCATCCACAAGAACGCTAACCCCTCCGAGTCTCGTTACCTGCTGGTCATGA
AGGGTGCTCCCGAGCGTATCCTGGACCGTTGCTCCTCTATCCTGATCCACGGCAAAGAGCAGCCCCTGGA
CGAGGAAATGAAGGACGCTTTCCAGAACGCTTACCTGGAACTCGGTGGCCTGGGAGAACGTGTGTTGGGA
TTCTGCCACCTCGCTCTGCCCGACGATCAGTTCCCTGAGGGATTCCAGTTCGACACCGACGAAGTGAACT
TCCCCGTGGACAAGCTGTGCTTCGTGGGCCTGATGTCCATGATCGACCCTCCAAGAGCTGCTGTGCCAGA
CGCTGTTGGAAAGTGCCGTTCCGCTGGTATCAAAGTGATCATGGTCACCGGCGATCACCCCATCACCGCT
AAGGCTATCGCTAAAGGCGTGGGTATCATCTCCGAGGGCAACGAGACTGTCGAGGATATCGCTGCTCGTC
TGAACATCCCTGTCTCTCAAGTGAACCCTCGTGACGCTAAGGCCTGCGTGGTGCACGGTTCTGACCTGAA
GGACATGACCTCCGAGCAGCTGGACGACATCCTCATCCACCACACCGAGATCGTGTTCGCTCGTACATCC
CCTCAGCAAAAGCTGATCATCGTCGAAGGTTGCCAGCGTCAGGGTGCTATCGTGGCTGTTACAGGCGACG
GTGTCAACGACTCCCCTGCTCTGAAAAAGGCTGACATCGGAGTGGCTATGGGTATCGCTGGTTCCGACGT
GTCCAAGCAGGCTGCTGACATGATCCTGCTCGACGACAACTTCGCTTCCATCGTGACCGGCGTGGAAGAG
GGTCGTCTGATCTTCGACAACTTGAAGAAGTCGATCGCTTACACCCTGACCTCTAACATCCCCGAGATCA
CCCCTTTCTTGATCTTCATCATTGCGAACATCCCACTGCCTCTGGGCACCGTGACCATCCTGTGCATCGA
CCTGGGTACTGACATGGTCCCCGCTATCTCCCTCGCTTACGAGCAGGCTGAGTCCGACATCATGAAGCGC
CAGCCTCGTAACCCCAAGACCGACAAGCTGGTCAACGAGAGGCTGATCTCCATGGCCTACGGCCAGATCG
GCATGATCCAAGCTCTCGGTGGCTTCTTCACCTACTTCGTCATCATGGCTGAGAACGGTTTCTGGCCCTC
CGGCCTGTTGGGTATCAGAGTGCAATGGGACGACCGTTGGATCAACGACGTCGAGGACTCCTACGGACAG
CAGTGGACTTACGAACAGCGCAAGATCGTCGAGTTCACTTGCCACACCGCTTTCTTCGTGTCCATCGTGG
TGGTGCAGTGGGCTGACCTGATCATCTGCAAGACCCGTCGTAACTCTGTGTTCCAGCAGGGCATGAAGAA
CAAGATCCTCATCTTCGGCCTGTTCGAGGAAACCGCTCTGGCTGCTTTCCTGTCTTACTGCCCCGGCATG
GATGTGGCTCTGCGTATGTACCCTCTGAAGCCCACCTGGTGGTTCTGCGCTTTCCCCTACTCTCTGCTCA
TCTTCCTGTACGACGAGATCCGCAAGCTCATCATCCGTCGCAACCCTGGTGGCTGGGTCGAGAAAGAGAC
TTACTACTAAAAGCTTGTCGAGAAGTACTAGAGGATCATAATCAGCCATACCACATTTGTAGAGGTTTTA
CTTGCTTTAAAAAACCTCCCACACCTCCCCCTGAACCTGAAACATAAAATGAATGCAATTGTTGTTGTTA
ACTTGTTTATTGCAGCTTATAATGGTTACAAATAAAGCAATAGCATCACAAATTTCACAAATAAAGCATT
TTTTTCACTGCATTCTAGTTGTGGTTTGTCCAAACTCATCAATGTATCTTATCATGTCTGGATCTGATCA
CTGCTTGAGCCTAGGAGATCCGAACCAGATAAGTGAAATCTAGTTCCAAACTATTTTGTCATTTTTAATT
TTCGTATTAGCTTACGACGCTACACCCAGTTCCCATCTATTTTGTCACTCTTCCCTAAATAATCCTTAAA
AACTCCATTTCCACCCCTCCCAGTTCCCAACTATTTTGTCCGCCCACAGCGGGGCATTTTTCTTCCTGTT
ATGTTTTTAATCAAACATCCTGCCAACTCCATGTGACAAACCGTCATCTTCGGCTACTTT
